>Addgene plasmid #153065 | pGL3-Basic-ZC3H12D_PromoterWT | addgene full sequence | sequence record 304890 | Addgene NGS Result
TACGGGAGGTACTTGGAGCGGCCGCAATAAAATATCTTTATTTTCATTACATCTGTGTGTTGGTTTTTTG
TGTGAATCGATAGTACTAACATACGCTCTCCATCAAAACAAAACGAAACAAAACAAACTAGCAAAATAGG
CTGTCCCCAGTGCAAGTGCAGGTGCCAGAACATTTCTCTATCGATAGGTACCGAGCTCTTACGCGTGCTA
GCCTGATCATCTTCTCAGCTGGAGGCAGGAGAACTTCTGTTCCAAGTTCCCACTTGGAACAGGGGTTCTC
CCCCTTGGACTCTGAATGCTGTTCTCCTCATGGAGCCTCTCCTGGCTTTGCTGTGCAGCCAATCCCAGCC
GTCCTCACGGAGACTTGCTGCCCTCACGGAGGGTTTGTTTTGCATGTGGTTGCTGAACTTTGATTCGGTG
ACTCATGCTGAGGTGCAAACTTTAAGTCCCCCCCGCCCCTTTAATTGCTTTCTTCCTTTCCTTTTTTTTT
TCTTAAAAAAAAAAAAACCAAAAAAACCCAAAGCATAACTACTTTTGCAGCTGAACGTGACTGTGGCGTG
CAGGAAGTGGAGCATTGGCATGAAGTGGCTCCTAGTGGCTGCTTGGCGCACGCCAGCTGCCCTCCTCTGA
CTCCAGTGGCACCTGGGGGCCTGGCCTCACTGACGGGAGAACATTGGCGTGAAGGCTGCTGGCGACTGGG
CCAGCATTCATTGTGAAGACCGGAGGGACACACCCTGCTGGTGAGTGCATGTCCCCTGGCTGTCAGTCAG
TGTGGCCAACACCACGCAGACTTGAGTCCAGGGGTGGAGGAGAGAGACTGGAACCCCGGGGCAGAGGCAG
GAGGAGCTCGAGATCTGCGATCTAAGTAAGCTTGGCATTCCGGTACTGTTGGTAAAGCCACCATGGAAGA
CGCCAAAAACATAAAGAAAGGCCCGGCGCCATTCTATCCGCTGGAAGATGGAACCGCTGGAGAGCAACTG
CATAAGGCTATGAAGAGATACGCCCTGGTTCCTGGAACAATTGCTTTTACAGATGCACATATCGAGGTGG
ACATCACTTACGCTGAGTACTTCGAAATGTCCGTTCGGTTGGCAGAAGCTATGAAACGATATGGGCTGAA
TACAAATCACAGAATCGTCGTATGCAGTGAAAACTCTCTTCAATTCTTTATGCCGGTGTTGGGCGCGTTA
TTTATCGGAGTTGCAGTTGCGCCCGCGAACGACATTTATAATGAACGTGAATTGCTCAACAGTATGGGCA
TTTCGCAGCCTACCGTGGTGTTCGTTTCCAAAAAGGGGTTGCAAAAAATTTTGAACGTGCAAAAAAAGCT
CCCAATCATCCAAAAAATTATTATCATGGATTCTAAAACGGATTACCAGGGATTTCAGTCGATGTACACG
TTCGTCACATCTCATCTACCTCCCGGTTTTAATGAATACGATTTTGTGCCAGAGTCCTTCGATAGGGACA
AGACAATTGCACTGATCATGAACTCCTCTGGATCTACTGGTCTGCCTAAAGGTGTCGCTCTGCCTCATAG
AACTGCCTGCGTGAGATTCTCGCATGCCAGAGATCCTATTTTTGGCAATCAAATCATTCCGGATACTGCG
ATTTTAAGTGTTGTTCCATTCCATCACGGTTTTGGAATGTTTACTACACTCGGATATTTGATATGTGGAT
TTCGAGTCGTCTTAATGTATAGATTTGAAGAAGAGCTGTTTCTGAGGAGCCTTCAGGATTACAAGATTCA
AAGTGCGCTGCTGGTGCCAACCCTATTCTCCTTCTTCGCCAAAAGCACTCTGATTGACAAATACGATTTA
TCTAATTTACACGAAATTGCTTCTGGTGGCGCTCCCCTCTCTAAGGAAGTCGGGGAAGCGGTTGCCAAGA
GGTTCCATCTGCCAGGTATCAGGCAAGGATATGGGCTCACTGAGACTACATCAGCTATTCTGATTACACC
CGAGGGGGATGATAAACCGGGCGCGGTCGGTAAAGTTGTTCCATTTTTTGAAGCGAAGGTTGTGGATCTG
GATACCGGGAAAACGCTGGGCGTTAATCAAAGAGGCGAACTGTGTGTGAGAGGTCCTATGATTATGTCCG
GTTATGTAAACAATCCGGAAGCGACCAACGCCTTGATTGACAAGGATGGATGGCTACATTCTGGAGACAT
AGCTTACTGGGACGAAGACGAACACTTCTTCATCGTTGACCGCCTGAAGTCTCTGATTAAGTACAAAGGC
TATCAGGTGGCTCCCGCTGAATTGGAATCCATCTTGCTCCAACACCCCAACATCTTCGACGCAGGTGTCG
CAGGTCTTCCCGACGATGACGCCGGTGAACTTCCCGCCGCCGTTGTTGTTTTGGAGCACGGAAAGACGAT
GACGGAAAAAGAGATCGTGGATTACGTCGCCAGTCAAGTAACAACCGCGAAAAAGTTGCGCGGAGGAGTT
GTGTTTGTGGACGAAGTACCGAAAGGTCTTACCGGAAAACTCGACGCAAGAAAAATCAGAGAGATCCTCA
TAAAGGCCAAGAAGGGCGGAAAGATCGCCGTGTAATTCTAGAGTCGGGGCGGCCGGCCGCTTCGAGCAGA
CATGATAAGATACATTGATGAGTTTGGACAAACCACAACTAGAATGCAGTGAAAAAAATGCTTTATTTGT
GAAATTTGTGATGCTATTGCTTTATTTGTAACCATTATAAGCTGCAATAAACAAGTTAACAACAACAATT
GCATTCATTTTATGTTTCAGGTTCAGGGGGAGGTGTGGGAGGTTTTTTAAAGCAAGTAAAACCTCTACAA
ATGTGGTAAAATCGATAAGGATCCGTCGACCGATGCCCTTGAGAGCCTTCAACCCAGTCAGCTCCTTCCG
GTGGGCGCGGGGCATGACTATCGTCGCCGCACTTATGACTGTCTTCTTTATCATGCAACTCGTAGGACAG
GTGCCGGCAGCGCTCTTCCGCTTCCTCGCTCACTGACTCGCTGCGCTCGGTCGTTCGGCTGCGGCGAGCG
GTATCAGCTCACTCAAAGGCGGTAATACGGTTATCCACAGAATCAGGGGATAACGCAGGAAAGAACATGT
GAGCAAAAGGCCAGCAAAAGGCCAGGAACCGTAAAAAGGCCGCGTTGCTGGCGTTTTTCCATAGGCTCCG
CCCCCCTGACGAGCATCACAAAAATCGACGCTCAAGTCAGAGGTGGCGAAACCCGACAGGACTATAAAGA
TACCAGGCGTTTCCCCCTGGAAGCTCCCTCGTGCGCTCTCCTGTTCCGACCCTGCCGCTTACCGGATACC
TGTCCGCCTTTCTCCCTTCGGGAAGCGTGGCGCTTTCTCATAGCTCACGCTGTAGGTATCTCAGTTCGGT
GTAGGTCGTTCGCTCCAAGCTGGGCTGTGTGCACGAACCCCCCGTTCAGCCCGACCGCTGCGCCTTATCC
GGTAACTATCGTCTTGAGTCCAACCCGGTAAGACACGACTTATCGCCACTGGCAGCAGCCACTGGTAACA
GGATTAGCAGAGCGAGGTATGTAGGCGGTGCTACAGAGTTCTTGAAGTGGTGGCCTAACTACGGCTACAC
TAGAAGAACAGTATTTGGTATCTGCGCTCTGCTGAAGCCAGTTACCTTCGGAAAAAGAGTTGGTAGCTCT
TGATCCGGCAAACAAACCACCGCTGGTAGCGGTGGTTTTTTTGTTTGCAAGCAGCAGATTACGCGCAGAA
AAAAAGGATCTCAAGAAGATCCTTTGATCTTTTCTACGGGGTCTGACGCTCAGTGGAACGAAAACTCACG
TTAAGGGATTTTGGTCATGAGATTATCAAAAAGGATCTTCACCTAGATCCTTTTAAATTAAAAATGAAGT
TTTAAATCAATCTAAAGTATATATGAGTAAACTTGGTCTGACAGTTACCAATGCTTAATCAGTGAGGCAC
CTATCTCAGCGATCTGTCTATTTCGTTCATCCATAGTTGCCTGACTCCCCGTCGTGTAGATAACTACGAT
ACGGGAGGGCTTACCATCTGGCCCCAGTGCTGCAATGATACCGCGAGACCCACGCTCACCGGCTCCAGAT
TTATCAGCAATAAACCAGCCAGCCGGAAGGGCCGAGCGCAGAAGTGGTCCTGCAACTTTATCCGCCTCCA
TCCAGTCTATTAATTGTTGCCGGGAAGCTAGAGTAAGTAGTTCGCCAGTTAATAGTTTGCGCAACGTTGT
TGCCATTGCTACAGGCATCGTGGTGTCACGCTCGTCGTTTGGTATGGCTTCATTCAGCTCCGGTTCCCAA
CGATCAAGGCGAGTTACATGATCCCCCATGTTGTGCAAAAAAGCGGTTAGCTCCTTCGGTCCTCCGATCG
TTGTCAGAAGTAAGTTGGCCGCAGTGTTATCACTCATGGTTATGGCAGCACTGCATAATTCTCTTACTGT
CATGCCATCCGTAAGATGCTTTTCTGTGACTGGTGAGTACTCAACCAAGTCATTCTGAGAATAGTGTATG
CGGCGACCGAGTTGCTCTTGCCCGGCGTCAATACGGGATAATACCGCGCCACATAGCAGAACTTTAAAAG
TGCTCATCATTGGAAAACGTTCTTCGGGGCGAAAACTCTCAAGGATCTTACCGCTGTTGAGATCCAGTTC
GATGTAACCCACTCGTGCACCCAACTGATCTTCAGCATCTTTTACTTTCACCAGCGTTTCTGGGTGAGCA
AAAACAGGAAGGCAAAATGCCGCAAAAAAGGGAATAAGGGCGACACGGAAATGTTGAATACTCATACTCT
TCCTTTTTCAATATTATTGAAGCATTTATCAGGGTTATTGTCTCATGAGCGGATACATATTTGAATGTAT
TTAGAAAAATAAACAAATAGGGGTTCCGCGCACATTTCCCCGAAAAGTGCCACCTG
[124 nt withheld, positions 4887-5010]
C
[91 nt withheld, positions 5012-5102]
A
[49 nt withheld, positions 5104-5152]
CCTTTGACGTTGGAGTCCACGTTCTTT
[37 nt withheld, positions 5180-5216]
ACCCTATCTCGGTCTATTCTTTTGATTTATAAGGGATTTTGCCGATTTCGGCCTATTGGTTAAAAAATGA
GCTGATTTAACAAAAATTTAACGCGAATTTTAACAAAATATTAACGCTTACAATTTGCCATTCGCCATTC
AGGCTGCGCAACTGTTGGGAAGGGCGATCGGTGCGGGCCTCTTCGCTATTACGCCAGCCCAAGCTACCAT
GATAAGTAAGTAATATTAAGG
Features (pLannotate 1.2.2; 11 found; start..end, strand, type, name):
     26..74      +  polyA_signal   poly(A) signal: synthetic polyadenylation signal
     88..179     +  misc_feature   pause site: RNA polymerase II transcriptional pause signal from the human α2 globin gene
    903..2555    +  CDS            luciferase: firefly luciferase; luc+; enhanced luc+ version of the luciferase gene
   2596..2717    -  polyA_signal   SV40 poly(A) signal: SV40 polyadenylation signal
   2740..2808    -  CDS            large T antigen (fragment): large T antigen from SV40 (simian virus 40)
   2824..2956    +  CDS            TcR (fragment): tetracycline efflux protein; tet; confers resistance to tetracycline
   3136..3724    -  rep_origin     ori: high-copy-number ColE1/pMB1/pBR322/pUC origin of replication
   3895..4755    -  CDS            AmpR: β-lactamase; bla; confers resistance to ampicillin, carbenicillin, and related antibiotics
   4756..4860    -  promoter       AmpR promoter: bla
   4887..5315    +  rep_origin     f1 ori (sequence partly withheld): f1 bacteriophage origin of replication; arrow indicates direction of (+) strand synthesis
   5347..5414    -  CDS            lacZα (fragment): LacZα fragment of β-galactosidase; lacZ fragment
