[The description below was written by a language model from this plasmid's Addgene catalogue record and pLannotate feature annotations shown in this document.]
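Description:
pGL3-Basic-ZC3H12D_PromoterWT is a firefly luciferase reporter plasmid built on the promoterless pGL3-Basic backbone and intended for transient transfection of mammalian cells. It is propagated in E. coli as a high-copy plasmid through a ColE1/pUC-type origin and selected with ampicillin via the β-lactamase gene and its own promoter. An f1 phage origin is also present, which can support single-stranded DNA production. The short annotated fragments of lacZα, the tetracycline efflux gene and SV40 large T antigen are backbone remnants rather than functional genes.

The payload is a 635 bp segment of the human ZC3H12D (MCPIP4/TFL) promoter region, inserted between the retained NheI and XhoI sites directly upstream of the luc+ coding sequence. It is not annotated as a feature, but it fits the unannotated gap between the upstream pause site and the luciferase gene. Because pGL3-Basic carries no eukaryotic promoter or enhancer of its own, luciferase output depends on the transcriptional activity of the cloned fragment. A synthetic poly(A) signal and the α2-globin RNA polymerase II pause site sit upstream of the insert to block read-through transcription from the backbone and so reduce background, and an SV40 poly(A) signal downstream of luciferase is positioned to terminate the reporter transcript.

The depositor notes a single T deletion at position 306 of the promoter relative to the hg38 reference, reported not to affect function. This is consistent with the sequenced record being one nucleotide shorter than the stated total size. The "WT" name suggests it is the unmutated reference for measuring ZC3H12D promoter activity, and the associated publication concerns regulation of the proinflammatory phenotype of human memory T lymphocytes.
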