Addgene plasmid #153065: pGL3-Basic-ZC3H12D_PromoterWT
Purpose: ZC3H12D promoter region cloned upstream of luciferase reporter gene
Depositing lab: Silvia Monticelli. Depositing organization: Institute for Research in Biomedicine, Switzerland. Publication: A molecular network regulating the proinflammatory phenotype of human memory T lymphocytes. Emming S, Bianchi N, Polletti S, Balestrieri C, Leoni C, Montagner S, Chirichella M, Delaleu N, Natoli G, Monticelli S. Nat Immunol. 2020 Apr;21(4):388-399. doi: 10.1038/s41590-020-0622-8. Epub 2020 Mar 16. PubMed 32205878.
Backbone
  Vector backbone: pGL3-Basic
  Backbone manufacturer: Promega
  Backbone size w/o insert (bp): 4813
  Total vector size (bp): 5448
  Vector type: Mammalian Expression, Luciferase
Growth in bacteria
  Bacterial resistance: Ampicillin, 100 μg/mL
  Growth temperature: 37°C
  Growth strain: DH5alpha
  Copy number: High Copy
Gene/Insert
  Gene/Insert name: ZC3H12D promoter region
  Species: H. sapiens (human)
  Insert size (bp): 635
  Entrez Gene: ZC3H12D (a.k.a. C6orf95, MCPIP4, TFL, dJ281H8.1, p34)
  Promoter: None
  Cloning method: Restriction Enzyme; 5′ cloning site NheI (not destroyed); 3′ cloning site XhoI (not destroyed)
  Sequencing primers: 5′ Unavailable; 3′ CTTTATGTTTTTGGCGTCTTCC
Terms and licenses: Academic/Nonprofit Terms; Industry Terms: Not Available to Industry
Depositor comments: There is a T306 deletion present in the promoter region that does not impact it's functionality and represents a discrepancy compared to the human reference genome (hg38).
How to cite: pGL3-Basic-ZC3H12D_PromoterWT was a gift from Silvia Monticelli (Addgene plasmid # 153065 ; http://n2t.net/addgene:153065 ; RRID:Addgene_153065)
